Addgene plasmid #91234: pACYCDuet_L54IDHFR_R166QTS
Purpose: bacterial co-expression of folA (DHFR) and thyA(TS) with a barcode within the noncoding region between the genes
Depositing lab: Kimberly Reynolds. Depositing organization: University of Texas Southwestern Medical Center. Publication: A Two-Enzyme Adaptive Unit within Bacterial Folate Metabolism. Schober AF, Mathis AD, Ingle C, Park JO, Chen L, Rabinowitz JD, Junier I, Rivoire O, Reynolds KA. Cell Rep. 2019 Jun 11;27(11):3359-3370.e7. doi: 10.1016/j.celrep.2019.05.030. PubMed 31189117.
Backbone
  Vector backbone: pACYCDuet-1
  Backbone manufacturer: Novagen
  Vector type: Bacterial Expression
Growth in bacteria
  Bacterial resistance: Chloramphenicol, 25 μg/mL
  Growth temperature: 37°C
  Growth strain: DH5alpha
  Copy number: Unknown
Gene/Insert 1
  Gene/Insert name: folA (alt name: DHFR)
  Species: E. coli
  Mutation: L54I
  Promoter: T7
  Tag / fusion protein: 6xHis (N terminal on backbone)
  Cloning method: Restriction Enzyme; 5′ cloning site BamHI (unknown if destroyed); 3′ cloning site SalI (unknown if destroyed)
  Sequencing primers: 5′ unknown
Gene/Insert 2
  Gene/Insert name: thyA (alt name: TS)
  Species: E.coli
  Mutation: R166Q
  Promoter: T7
  Cloning method: Restriction Enzyme; 5′ cloning site NotI (unknown if destroyed); 3′ cloning site XhoI (unknown if destroyed)
  Sequencing primers: 5′ unknown
Terms and licenses: Academic/Nonprofit Terms; Industry Terms: Not Available to Industry
How to cite: pACYCDuet_L54IDHFR_R166QTS was a gift from Kimberly Reynolds (Addgene plasmid # 91234 ; http://n2t.net/addgene:91234 ; RRID:Addgene_91234)
