[The description below was written by a language model from this plasmid's Addgene catalogue record and pLannotate feature annotations shown in this document.]
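Description:
pACYCDuet_L54IDHFR_R166QTS is a bacterial co-expression plasmid built on the Novagen pACYCDuet-1 backbone. It carries two E. coli folate-metabolism enzymes on a single 5.2 kb circle. The plasmid replicates from the p15A origin, which is compatible with ColE1-type plasmids, so it can be kept in the same cell as a second vector. Selection is by chloramphenicol through the cat gene and its native promoter. A lacI gene with its own promoter supplies lac repressor. The short IS1, RSF ori and tetracycline-resistance fragments called in the annotation appear to be backbone remnants or partial matches rather than functional elements.

The payload follows the Duet two-cassette layout. The first T7 promoter, with a lac operator and the T7 gene 10 ribosome binding site, drives folA encoding dihydrofolate reductase (DHFR) with the L54I substitution. The catalogue entry lists a backbone-derived N-terminal 6xHis tag on this gene, although the feature table does not annotate the tag separately. A second T7 promoter and lac operator drive thyA encoding thymidylate synthase (TS) with the R166Q substitution. A single T7 terminator lies downstream, after the residual S-tag region of the backbone. Full expression from both cassettes requires a host supplying T7 RNA polymerase and is under lac repressor/IPTG control.

According to the record, a barcode sits in the noncoding region between the two genes, but it is not annotated in the feature table. TS consumes methylenetetrahydrofolate and produces dihydrofolate, which DHFR then reduces, so the two enzymes are biochemically coupled. The associated publication describes them as a two-enzyme adaptive unit within bacterial folate metabolism, and this plasmid provides one defined combination of DHFR and TS variants. The barcode would presumably allow this combination to be identified by sequencing, though the record does not say how it is used.
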