Features (pLannotate 1.2.2; 20 found; start..end, strand, type, name):
     12..53      +  CDS            S-Tag (fragment): affinity and epitope tag derived from pancreatic ribonuclease A
     83..100     +  CDS            SET1 (fragment): solubility-enhancement tag derived from T7 phage gene 10B
    108..155     +  terminator     T7 terminator: transcription terminator for bacteriophage T7 RNA polymerase
    379..1035    -  CDS            cat: CAT_ECOLX - Experimental evidence at protein level: Swiss-Prot protein existence level 1. This enzyme is an effector of chloramphenicol resistance in bacteria. From Escherichia coli. This protein is used as a marker in many commonly used cloning vectors, such as pACYC184.
   1036..1138    -  promoter       cat promoter: promoter of the E. coli cat gene encoding chloramphenicol acetyltransferase
   1259..1402    +  mobile_element IS1 (fragment): prokaryotic transposable element IS1
   1521..1576    -  rep_origin     RSF ori (fragment): Plasmids containing the RSF 1030 origin of replication can be propagated in E. coli cells that contain additional plasmids with compatible origins.
   1664..2209    -  rep_origin     p15A ori: Plasmids containing the medium-copy-number p15A origin of replication can be propagated in E. coli cells that contain a second plasmid with the ColE1 origin.
   2321..2385    -  CDS            TcR (fragment): tetracycline efflux protein; tet; confers resistance to tetracycline
   2400..2421    -  protein_bind   CAP binding site: CAP binding activates transcription in the presence of cAMP. E. coli catabolite activator protein
   2434..3516    -  CDS            lacI: lac repressor; lacI; The lac repressor binds to the lac operator to inhibit transcription in E. coli. This inhibition can be relieved by adding lactose or isopropyl-β-D-thiogalactopyranoside (IPTG).
   3517..3594    -  promoter       lacI promoter: lacI
   3602..3637    -  CDS            TcR (fragment): tetracycline efflux protein; tet; confers resistance to tetracycline
   3640..3658    +  promoter       T7 promoter: promoter for bacteriophage T7 RNA polymerase
   3659..3683    +  protein_bind   lac operator: The lac repressor binds to the lac operator to inhibit transcription in E. coli. This inhibition can be relieved by adding lactose or isopropyl-β-D-thiogalactopyranoside (IPTG). lac repressor encoded by lacI
   3698..3720    +  RBS            RBS: efficient ribosome binding site from bacteriophage T7 gene 10 (Olins and Rangwala, 1989)
   3769..4248    +  CDS            ecDHFR: E. coli dihydrofolate reductase; folA
   4333..4351    +  promoter       T7 promoter: promoter for bacteriophage T7 RNA polymerase
   4352..4376    +  protein_bind   lac operator: The lac repressor binds to the lac operator to inhibit transcription in E. coli. This inhibition can be relieved by adding lactose or isopropyl-β-D-thiogalactopyranoside (IPTG). lac repressor encoded by lacI
   4431..5222    +  CDS            thyA: TYSY_ECO57 - Experimental evidence at protein level: Swiss-Prot protein existence level 1. Catalyzes the reductive methylation of 2'-deoxyuridine-5'- monophosphate (dUMP) to 2'-deoxythymidine-5'-monophosphate (dTMP) while utilizing 5,10-methylenetetrahydrofolate (mTHF) as the methyl donor and reductant in the reaction, yielding dihydrofolate (DHF) as a by- product. This enzymatic reaction provides an intracellular de novo source of dTMP, an essential precursor for DNA biosynthesis. From Escherichia coli O157:H7.
>Addgene plasmid #91234 | pACYCDuet_L54IDHFR_R166QTS | addgene full sequence | sequence record 180929 | Addgene NGS Result
TCGAGTCTGGTAAAGAAACCGCTGCTGCGAAATTTGAACGCCAGCACATGGACTCGTCTACTAGCGCAGC
TTAATTAACCTAGGCTGCTGCCACCGCTGAGCAATAACTAGCATAACCCCTTGGGGCCTCTAAACGGGTC
TTGAGGGGTTTTTTGCTGAAACCTCAGGCATTTGAGAAGCACACGGTCACACTGCTTCCGGTAGTCAATA
AACCGGTAAACCAGCAATAGACATAAGCGGCTATTTAACGACCCTGCCCTGAACCGACGACCGGGTCGAA
TTTGCTTTCGAATTTCTGCCATTCATCCGCTTATTATCACTTATTCAGGCGTAGCAACCAGGCGTTTAAG
GGCACCAATAACTGCCTTAAAAAAATTACGCCCCGCCCTGCCACTCATCGCAGTACTGTTGTAATTCATT
AAGCATTCTGCCGACATGGAAGCCATCACAAACGGCATGATGAACCTGAATCGCCAGCGGCATCAGCACC
TTGTCGCCTTGCGTATAATATTTGCCCATAGTGAAAACGGGGGCGAAGAAGTTGTCCATATTGGCCACGT
TTAAATCAAAACTGGTGAAACTCACCCAGGGATTGGCTGAGACGAAAAACATATTCTCAATAAACCCTTT
AGGGAAATAGGCCAGGTTTTCACCGTAACACGCCACATCTTGCGAATATATGTGTAGAAACTGCCGGAAA
TCGTCGTGGTATTCACTCCAGAGCGATGAAAACGTTTCAGTTTGCTCATGGAAAACGGTGTAACAAGGGT
GAACACTATCCCATATCACCAGCTCACCGTCTTTCATTGCCATACGGAACTCCGGATGAGCATTCATCAG
GCGGGCAAGAATGTGAATAAAGGCCGGATAAAACTTGTGCTTATTTTTCTTTACGGTCTTTAAAAAGGCC
GTAATATCCAGCTGAACGGTCTGGTTATAGGTACATTGAGCAACTGACTGAAATGCCTCAAAATGTTCTT
TACGATGCCATTGGGATATATCAACGGTGGTATATCCAGTGATTTTTTTCTCCATTTTAGCTTCCTTAGC
TCCTGAAAATCTCGATAACTCAAAAAATACGCCCGGTAGTGATCTTATTTCATTATGGTGAAAGTTGGAA
CCTCTTACGTGCCGATCAACGTCTCATTTTCGCCAAAAGTTGGCCCAGGGCTTCCCGGTATCAACAGGGA
CACCAGGATTTATTTATTCTGCGAAGTGATCTTCCGTCACAGGTATTTATTCGGCGCAAAGTGCGTCGGG
TGATGCTGCCAACTTACTGATTTAGTGTATGATGGTGTTTTTGAGGTGCTCCAGTGGCTTCTGTTTCTAT
CAGCTGTCCCTCCTGTTCAGCTACTGACGGGGTGGTGCGTAACGGCAAAAGCACCGCCGGACATCAGCGC
TAGCGGAGTGTATACTGGCTTACTATGTTGGCACTGATGAGGGTGTCAGTGAAGTGCTTCATGTGGCAGG
AGAAAAAAGGCTGCACCGGTGCGTCAGCAGAATATGTGATACAGGATATATTCCGCTTCCTCGCTCACTG
ACTCGCTACGCTCGGTCGTTCGACTGCGGCGAGCGGAAATGGCTTACGAACGGGGCGGAGATTTCCTGGA
AGATGCCAGGAAGATACTTAACAGGGAAGTGAGAGGGCCGCGGCAAAGCCGTTTTTCCATAGGCTCCGCC
CCCCTGACAAGCATCACGAAATCTGACGCTCAAATCAGTGGTGGCGAAACCCGACAGGACTATAAAGATA
CCAGGCGTTTCCCCCTGGCGGCTCCCTCGTGCGCTCTCCTGTTCCTGCCTTTCGGTTTACCGGTGTCATT
CCGCTGTTATGGCCGCGTTTGTCTCATTCCACGCCTGACACTCAGTTCCGGGTAGGCAGTTCGCTCCAAG
CTGGACTGTATGCACGAACCCCCCGTTCAGTCCGACCGCTGCGCCTTATCCGGTAACTATCGTCTTGAGT
CCAACCCGGAAAGACATGCAAAAGCACCACTGGCAGCAGCCACTGGTAATTGATTTAGAGGAGTTAGTCT
TGAAGTCATGCGCCGGTTAAGGCTAAACTGAAAGGACAAGTTTTGGTGACTGCGCTCCTCCAAGCCAGTT
ACCTCGGTTCAAAGAGTTGGTAGCTCAGAGAACCTTCGAAAAACCGCCCTGCAAGGCGGTTTTTTCGTTT
TCAGAGCAAGAGATTACGCGCAGACCAAAACGATCTCAAGAAGATCATCTTATTAATCAGATAAAATATT
TCTAGATTTCAGTGCAATTTATCTCTTCAAATGTAGCACCTGAAGTCAGCCCCATACGATATAAGTTGTA
ATTCTCATGTTAGTCATGCCCCGCGCCCACCGGAAGGAGCTGACTGGGTTGAAGGCTCTCAAGGGCATCG
GTCGAGATCCCGGTGCCTAATGAGTGAGCTAACTTACATTAATTGCGTTGCGCTCACTGCCCGCTTTCCA
GTCGGGAAACCTGTCGTGCCAGCTGCATTAATGAATCGGCCAACGCGCGGGGAGAGGCGGTTTGCGTATT
GGGCGCCAGGGTGGTTTTTCTTTTCACCAGTGAGACGGGCAACAGCTGATTGCCCTTCACCGCCTGGCCC
TGAGAGAGTTGCAGCAAGCGGTCCACGCTGGTTTGCCCCAGCAGGCGAAAATCCTGTTTGATGGTGGTTA
ACGGCGGGATATAACATGAGCTGTCTTCGGTATCGTCGTATCCCACTACCGAGATGTCCGCACCAACGCG
CAGCCCGGACTCGGTAATGGCGCGCATTGCGCCCAGCGCCATCTGATCGTTGGCAACCAGCATCGCAGTG
GGAACGATGCCCTCATTCAGCATTTGCATGGTTTGTTGAAAACCGGACATGGCACTCCAGTCGCCTTCCC
GTTCCGCTATCGGCTGAATTTGATTGCGAGTGAGATATTTATGCCAGCCAGCCAGACGCAGACGCGCCGA
GACAGAACTTAATGGGCCCGCTAACAGCGCGATTTGCTGGTGACCCAATGCGACCAGATGCTCCACGCCC
AGTCGCGTACCGTCTTCATGGGAGAAAATAATACTGTTGATGGGTGTCTGGTCAGAGACATCAAGAAATA
ACGCCGGAACATTAGTGCAGGCAGCTTCCACAGCAATGGCATCCTGGTCATCCAGCGGATAGTTAATGAT
CAGCCCACTGACGCGTTGCGCGAGAAGATTGTGCACCGCCGCTTTACAGGCTTCGACGCCGCTTCGTTCT
ACCATCGACACCACCACGCTGGCACCCAGTTGATCGGCGCGAGATTTAATCGCCGCGACAATTTGCGACG
GCGCGTGCAGGGCCAGACTGGAGGTGGCAACGCCAATCAGCAACGACTGTTTGCCCGCCAGTTGTTGTGC
CACGCGGTTGGGAATGTAATTCAGCTCCGCCATCGCCGCTTCCACTTTTTCCCGCGTTTTCGCAGAAACG
TGGCTGGCCTGGTTCACCACGCGGGAAACGGTCTGATAAGAGACACCGGCATACTCTGCGACATCGTATA
ACGTTACTGGTTTCACATTCACCACCCTGAATTGACTCTCTTCCGGGCGCTATCATGCCATACCGCGAAA
GGTTTTGCGCCATTCGATGGTGTCCGGGATCTCGACGCTCTCCCTTATGCGACTCCTGCATTAGGAAATT
AATACGACTCACTATAGGGGAATTGTGAGCGGATAACAATTCCCCTGTAGAAATAATTTTGTTTAACTTT
AATAAGGAGATATACCATGGGCAGCAGCCATCACCATCATCACCACAGCCAGGATCCGATGATCAGTCTG
ATTGCGGCGTTAGCGGTAGATCGCGTTATCGGCATGGAAAACGCCATGCCGTGGAACCTGCCTGCCGATC
TCGCCTGGTTTAAACGCAACACCTTAAATAAACCCGTGATTATGGGCCGCCATACCTGGGAATCAATCGG
TCGTCCGATTCCAGGACGCAAAAATATTATCCTCAGCAGTCAACCGGGTACGGACGATCGCGTAACGTGG
GTGAAGTCGGTGGATGAAGCCATCGCGGCGTGTGGTGACGTACCAGAAATCATGGTGATTGGCGGCGGTC
GCGTTTATGAACAGTTCTTGCCAAAAGCGCAAAAACTGTATCTGACGCATATCGACGCAGAAGTGGAAGG
CGACACCCATTTCCCGGATTACGAGCCGGATGACTGGGAATCGGTATTCAGCGAATTCCACGATGCTGAT
GCGCAGAACTCTCACAGCTATTGCTTTGAGATTCTGGAGCGGCGGTAACAGTGGTCGACAAGCTTGCGGC
CGCGACAGATGCTTAAGTCGAACAGAAAGTAATCGTATTGTACACGGCCGCATAATCGAAATTAATACGA
CTCACTATAGGGGAATTGTGAGCGGATAACAATTCCCCATCTTAGTATATTAGTTAAGTATAAGAAGGAG
ATATACATATGGCAGATCTCATGAAACAGTACCTGGAGCTGATGCAAAAAGTTCTGGATGAGGGTACCCA
GAAAAACGACCGCACGGGTACCGGAACGCTGAGCATTTTTGGCCATCAGATGCGTTTTAACCTGCAGGAC
GGATTCCCGCTGGTTACGACCAAACGCTGCCACCTGCGTAGCATTATTCATGAGCTGCTGTGGTTTCTGC
AAGGTGACACTAACATCGCGTATCTGCACGAAAACAATGTGACGATCTGGGATGAATGGGCCGATGAAAA
CGGCGATCTGGGCCCAGTGTATGGTAAACAGTGGCGCGCCTGGCCAACGCCAGATGGCCGCCACATCGAT
CAGATCACGACCGTGCTGAATCAACTGAAAAACGACCCGGACAGCCGCCGCATTATTGTTTCCGCGTGGA
ATGTGGGTGAACTGGATAAAATGGCGCTGGCGCCGTGCCATGCATTCTTCCAGTTTTACGTTGCGGACGG
TAAGCTGAGCTGTCAACTTTATCAGCAGAGCTGCGATGTTTTCCTCGGCCTGCCGTTCAATATCGCCAGC
TACGCGTTACTGGTGCATATGATGGCGCAGCAGTGCGACCTGGAGGTGGGTGATTTTGTCTGGACCGGCG
GTGATACCCACCTGTACAGCAACCATATGGACCAAACGCATCTGCAATTGAGCCGTGAGCCGCGTCCGCT
GCCGAAACTGATTATTAAGCGCAAACCCGAGAGCATCTTTGACTATCGTTTCGAAGACTTCGAGATTGAA
GGCTACGATCCGCACCCGGGTATCAAAGCGCCGGTGGCTATCTAAC
